>Addgene plasmid #136794 | pEBTet-SNAP-Cep41 | depositor full sequence | sequence record 264022 | Full Sequence
TTGTACAAAGTGGTGATGGCAGCTAGCGGCGCGCCCGGCCGCTCGAGTCTAGAGGGCCCGTTTAAACCCG
CTGATCAGCCTCGACTGTGCCTTCTAGTTGCCAGCCATCTGTTGTTTGCCCCTCCCCCGTGCCTTCCTTG
ACCCTGGAAGGTGCCACTCCCACTGTCCTTTCCTAATAAAATGAGGAAATTGCATCGCATTGTCTGAGTA
GGTGTCATTCTATTCTGGGGGGTGGGGTGGGGCAGGACAGCAAGGGGGAGGATTGGGAAGACAATAGCAG
GCTAGAGGATCGATCCCCGCCCCGGACGAACTAAACCTGACTACGACATCTCTGCCCCTTCTTCGCGGGG
CAGTGCATGTAATCCCTTCAGTTGGTTGGTACAACTTGCCAACTGGGCCCTGTTCCACATGTGACACGGG
GGGGGACCAAACACAAAGGGGTTCTCTGACTGTAGTTGACATCCTTATAAATGGATGTGCACATTTGCCA
ACACTGAGTGGCTTTCATCCTGGAGCAGACTTTGCAGTCTGTGGACTGCAACACAACATTGCCTTTATGT
GTAACTCTTGGCTGAAGCTCTTACACCAATGCTGGGGGACATGTACCTCCCAGGGGCCCAGGAAGACTAC
GGGAGGCTACACCAACGTCAATCAGAGGGGCCTGTGTAGCTACCGATAAGCGGACCCTCAAGAGGGCATT
AGCAATAGTGTTTATAAGGCCCCCTTGTTAACCCTAAACGGGTAGCATATGCTTCCCGGGTAGTAGTATA
TACTATCCAGACTAACCCTAATTCAATAGCATATGTTACCCAACGGGAAGCATATGCTATCGAATTAGGG
TTAGTAAAAGGGTCCTAAGGAACAGCGATATCTCCCACCCCATGAGCTGTCACGGTTTTATTTACATGGG
GTCAGGATTCCACGAGGGTAGTGAACCATTTTAGTCACAAGGGCAGTGGCTGAAGATCAAGGAGCGGGCA
GTGAACTCTCCTGAATCTTCGCCTGCTTCTTCATTCTCCTTCGTTTAGCTAATAGAATAACTGCTGAGTT
GTGAACAGTAAGGTGTATGTGAGGTGCTCGAAAACAAGGTTTCAGGTGACGCCCCCAGAATAAAATTTGG
ACGGGGGGTTCAGTGGTGGCATTGTGCTATGACACCAATATAACCCTCACAAACCCCTTGGGCAATAAAT
ACTAGTGTAGGAATGAAACATTCTGAATATCTTTAACAATAGAAATCCATGGGGTGGGGACAAGCCGTAA
AGACTGGATGTCCATCTCACACGAATTTATGGCTATGGGCAACACATAATCCTAGTGCAATATGATACTG
GGGTTATTAAGATGTGTCCCAGGCAGGGACCAAGACAGGTGAACCATGTTGTTACACTCTATTTGTAACA
AGGGGAAAGAGAGTGGACGCCGACAGCAGCGGACTCCACTGGTTGTCTCTAACACCCCCGAAAATTAAAC
GGGGCTCCACGCCAATGGGGCCCATAAACAAAGACAAGTGGCCACTCTTTTTTTTGAAATTGTGGAGTGG
GGGCACGCGTCAGCCCCCACACGCCGCCCTGCGGTTTTGGACTGTAAAATAAGGGTGTAATAACTTGGCT
GATTGTAACCCCGCTAACCACTGCGGTCAAACCACTTGCCCACAAAACCACTAATGGCACCCCGGGGAAT
ACCTGCATAAGTAGGTGGGCGGGCCAAGATAGGGGCGCGATTGCTGCGATCTGGAGGACAAATTACACAC
ACTTGCGCCTGAGCGCCAAGCACAGGGTTGTTGGTCCTCATATTCACGAGGTCGCTGAGAGCACGGTGGG
CTAATGTTGCCATGGGTAGCATATACTACCCAAATATCTGGATAGCATATGCTATCCTAATCTATATCTG
GGTAGCATAGGCTATCCTAATCTATATCTGGGTAGCATATGCTATCCTAATCTATATCTGGGTAGTATAT
GCTATCCTAATTTATATCTGGGTAGCATAGGCTATCCTAATCTATATCTGGGTAGCATATGCTATCCTAA
TCTATATCTGGGTAGTATATGCTATCCTAATCTGTATCCGGGTAGCATATGCTATCCTAATAGAGATTAG
GGTAGTATATGCTATCCTAATTTATATCTGGGTAGCATATACTACCCAAATATCTGGATAGCATATGCTA
TCCTAATCTATATCTGGGTAGCATATGCTATCCTAATCTATATCTGGGTAGCATAGGCTATCCTAATCTA
TATCTGGGTAGCATATGCTATCCTAATCTATATCTGGGTAGTATATGCTATCCTAATTTATATCTGGGTA
GCATAGGCTATCCTAATCTATATCTGGGTAGCATATGCTATCCTAATCTATATCTGGGTAGTATATGCTA
TCCTAATCTGTATCCGGGTAGCATATGCTATCCTCATGCATATACAGTCAGCATATGATACCCAGTAGTA
GAGTGGGAGTGCTATCCTTTGCATATGCCGCCACCTCCCAAGGGGGCGTGAATTTTCGCTGCTTGTCCTT
TTCCTGCTGGTTGCTCCCATTCTTAGGTGAATTTAAGGAGGCCAGGCTAAAGCCGTCGCATGTCTGATTG
CTCACCAGGTAAATGTCGCTAATGTTTTCCAACGCGAGAAGGTGTTGAGCGCGGAGCTGAGTGACGTGAC
AACATGGGTATGCCCAATTGCCCCATGTTGGGAGGACGAAAATGGTGACAAGACAGATGGCCAGAAATAC
ACCAACAGCACGCATGATGTCTACTGGGGATTTATTCTTTAGTGCGGGGGAATACACGGCTTTTAATACG
ATTGAGGGCGTCTCCTAACAAGTTACATCACTCCTGCCCTTCCTCACCCTCATCTCCATCACCTCCTTCA
TCTCCGTCATCTCCGTCATCACCCTCCGCGGCAGCCCCTTCCACCATAGGTGGAAACCAGGGAGGCAAAT
CTACTCCATCGTCAAAGCTGCACACAGTCACCCTGATATTGCAGGTAGGAGCGGGCTTTGTCATAACAAG
GTCCTTAATCGCATCCTTCAAAACCTCAGCAAATATATGAGTTTGTAAAAAGACCATGAAATAACAGACA
ATGGACTCCCTTAGCGGGCCAGGTTGTGGGCCGGGTCCAGGGGCCATTCCAAAGGGGAGACGACTCAATG
GTGTAAGACGACATTGTGGAATAGCAAGGGCAGTTCCTCGCCTTAGGTTGTAAAGGGAGGTCTTACTACC
TCCATATACGAACACACCGGCGACCCAAGTTCCTTCGTCGGTAGTCCTTTCTACGTGACTCCTAGCCAGG
AGAGCTCTTAAACCTTCTGCAATGTTCTCAAATTTCGGGTTGGAACCTCCTTGACCACGATGCTTTTCCA
AACCACCCTCCTTTTTTGCGCCCTGCCTCCATCACCCTGACCCCGGGGTCCAGTGCTTGGGCCTTCTCCT
GGGTCATCTGCGGGGCCCTGCTCTATCGCTCCCGGGGGCACGTCAGGCTCACCATCTGGGCCACCTTCTT
GGTGGTATTCAAAATAATCGGCTTCCCCTACAGGGTGGAAAAATGGCCTTCTACCTGGAGGGGGCCTGCG
CGGTGGAGACCCGGATGATGATGACTGACTACTGGGACTCCTGGGCCTCTTTTCTCCACGTCCACGACCT
CTCCCCCTGGCTCTTTCACGACTTCCCCCCCTGGCTCTTTCACGTCCTCTACCCCGGCGGCCTCCACTAC
CTCCTCGACCCCGGCCTCCACTACCTCCTCGACCCCGGCCTCCACTGCCTCCTCGACCCCGGCCTCCACC
TCCTGCTCCTGCCCCTCCTGCTCCTGCCCCTCCTCCTGCTCCTGCCCCTCCTGCCCCTCCTGCTCCTGCC
CCTCCTGCCCCTCCTGCTCCTGCCCCTCCTGCCCCTCCTGCTCCTGCCCCTCCTGCCCCTCCTCCTGCTC
CTGCCCCTCCTGCCCCTCCTCCTGCTCCTGCCCCTCCTGCCCCTCCTGCTCCTGCCCCTCCTGCCCCTCC
TGCTCCTGCCCCTCCTGCCCCTCCTGCTCCTGCCCCTCCTGCTCCTGCCCCTCCTGCTCCTGCCCCTCCT
GCTCCTGCCCCTCCTGCCCCTCCTGCCCCTCCTCCTGCTCCTGCCCCTCCTGCTCCTGCCCCTCCTGCCC
CTCCTGCCCCTCCTGCTCCTGCCCCTCCTCCTGCTCCTGCCCCTCCTGCCCCTCCTGCCCCTCCTCCTGC
TCCTGCCCCTCCTGCCCCTCCTCCTGCTCCTGCCCCTCCTCCTGCTCCTGCCCCTCCTGCCCCTCCTGCC
CCTCCTCCTGCTCCTGCCCCTCCTGCCCCTCCTCCTGCTCCTGCCCCTCCTCCTGCTCCTGCCCCTCCTG
CCCCTCCTGCCCCTCCTCCTGCTCCTGCCCCTCCTCCTGCTCCTGCCCCTCCTGCCCCTCCTGCCCCTCC
TGCCCCTCCTCCTGCTCCTGCCCCTCCTCCTGCTCCTGCCCCTCCTGCTCCTGCCCCTCCCGCTCCTGCT
CCTGCTCCTGTTCCACCGTGGGTCCCTTTGCAGCCAATGCAACTTGGACGTTTTTGGGGTCTCCGGACAC
CATCTCTATGTCTTGGCCCTGATCCTGAGCCGCCCGGGGCTCCTGGTCTTCCGCCTCCTCGTCCTCGTCC
TCTTCCCCGTCCTCGTCCATGGTTATCACCCCCTCTTCTTTGAGGTCCACTGCCGCCGGAGCCTTCTGGT
CCAGATGTGTCTCCCTTCTCTCCTAGGCCATTTCCAGGTCCTGTACCTGGCCCCTCGTCAGACATGATTC
ACACTAAAAGAGATCAATAGACATCTTTATTAGACGACGCTCAGTGAATACAGGGAGTGCAGACTCCTGC
CCCCTCCAACAGCCCCCCCACCCTCATCCCCTTCATGGTCGCTGTCAGACAGATCCAGGTCTGAAAATTC
CCCATCCTCCGAACCATCCTCGTCCTCATCACCAATTACTCGCAGCCCGGAAAACTCCCGCTGAACATCC
TCAAGATTTGCGTCCTGAGCCTCAAGCCAGGCCTCAAATTCCTCGTCCCCCTTTTTGCTGGACGGTAGGG
ATGGGGATTCTCGGGACCCCTCCTCTTCCTCTTCAAGGTCACCAGACAGAGATGCTACTGGGGCAACGGA
AGAAAAGCTGGGTGCGGCCTGTGAGGATCAGCTTATCGATGATAAGCTGTCAAACATGAGAATTCTTGAA
GACGAAAGGGCCTCGTGATACGCCTATTTTTATAGGTTAATGTCATGATAATAATGGTTTCTTAGACGTC
AGGTGGCACTTTTCGGGGAAATGTGCGCGGAACCCCTATTTGTTTATTTTTCTAAATACATTCAAATATG
TATCCGCTCATGAGACAATAACCCTGATAAATGCTTCAATAATATTGAAAAAGGAAGAGTATGAGTATTC
AACATTTCCGTGTCGCCCTTATTCCCTTTTTTGCGGCATTTTGCCTTCCTGTTTTTGCTCACCCAGAAAC
GCTGGTGAAAGTAAAAGATGCTGAAGATCAGTTGGGTGCACGAGTGGGTTACATCGAACTGGATCTCAAC
AGCGGTAAGATCCTTGAGAGTTTTCGCCCCGAAGAACGTTTTCCAATGATGAGCACTTTTAAAGTTCTGC
TATGTGGCGCGGTATTATCCCGTGTTGACGCCGGGCAAGAGCAACTCGGTCGCCGCATACACTATTCTCA
GAATGACTTGGTTGAGTACTCACCAGTCACAGAAAAGCATCTTACGGATGGCATGACAGTAAGAGAATTA
TGCAGTGCTGCCATAACCATGAGTGATAACACTGCGGCCAACTTACTTCTGACAACGATCGGAGGACCGA
AGGAGCTAACCGCTTTTTTGCACAACATGGGGGATCATGTAACTCGCCTTGATCGTTGGGAACCGGAGCT
GAATGAAGCCATACCAAACGACGAGCGTGACACCACGATGCCTGCAGCAATGGCAACAACGTTGCGCAAA
CTATTAACTGGCGAACTACTTACTCTAGCTTCCCGGCAACAATTAATAGACTGGATGGAGGCGGATAAAG
TTGCAGGACCACTTCTGCGCTCGGCCCTTCCGGCTGGCTGGTTTATTGCTGATAAATCTGGAGCCGGTGA
GCGTGGGTCTCGCGGTATCATTGCAGCACTGGGGCCAGATGGTAAGCCCTCCCGTATCGTAGTTATCTAC
ACGACGGGGAGTCAGGCAACTATGGATGAACGAAATAGACAGATCGCTGAGATAGGTGCCTCACTGATTA
AGCATTGGTAACTGTCAGACCAAGTTTACTCATATATACTTTAGATTGATTTAAAACTTCATTTTTAATT
TAAAAGGATCTAGGTGAAGATCCTTTTTGATAATCTCATGACCAAAATCCCTTAACGTGAGTTTTCGTTC
CACTGAGCGTCAGACCCCGTAGAAAAGATCAAAGGATCTTCTTGAGATCCTTTTTTTCTGCGCGTAATCT
GCTGCTTGCAAACAAAAAAACCACCGCTACCAGCGGTGGTTTGTTTGCCGGATCAAGAGCTACCAACTCT
TTTTCCGAAGGTAACTGGCTTCAGCAGAGCGCAGATACCAAATACTGTCCTTCTAGTGTAGCCGTAGTTA
GGCCACCACTTCAAGAACTCTGTAGCACCGCCTACATACCTCGCTCTGCTAATCCTGTTACCAGTGGCTG
CTGCCAGTGGCGATAAGTCGTGTCTTACCGGGTTGGACTCAAGACGATAGTTACCGGATAAGGCGCAGCG
GTCGGGCTGAACGGGGGGTTCGTGCACACAGCCCAGCTTGGAGCGAACGACCTACACCGAACTGAGATAC
CTACAGCGTGAGCTATGAGAAAGCGCCACGCTTCCCGAAGGGAGAAAGGCGGACAGGTATCCGGTAAGCG
GCAGGGTCGGAACAGGAGAGCGCACGAGGGAGCTTCCAGGGGGAAACGCCTGGTATCTTTATAGTCCTGT
CGGGTTTCGCCACCTCTGACTTGAGCGTCGATTTTTGTGATGCTCGTCAGGGGGGCGGAGCCTATGGAAA
AACGCCAGCAACGCGGCCTTTTTACGGTTCCTGGCCTTTTGCTGGCCTTGAAGCTGTCCCTGATGGTCGT
CATCTACCTGCCTGGACAGCATGGCCTGCAACGCGGGCATCCCGATGCCGCCGGAAGCGAGAAGAATCAT
AATGGGGAAGGCCATCCAGCCTCGCGTCGAACTAGATGATCCGGCTGTGGAATGTGTGTCAGTTAGGGTG
TGGAAAGTCCCCAGGCTCCCCAGCAGGCAGAAGTATGCAAAGCATGCATCTCAATTAGTCAGCAACCAGG
TGTGGAAAGTCCCCAGGCTCCCCAGCAGGCAGAAGTATGCAAAGCATGCATCTCAATTAGTCAGCAACCA
TAGTCCCGCCCCTAACTCCGCCCATCCCGCCCCTAACTCCGCCCAGTTCCGCCCATTCTCCGCCCCATGG
CTGACTAATTTTTTTTATTTATGCAGAGGCCGAGGCCGCCTCGGCCTCTGAGCTATTCCAGAAGTAGTGA
GGAGGCTTTTTTGGAGGGTGACCGCCACGACCGGTGCCGCCACCATCCCCTGACCCACGCCCCTGACCCC
TCACAAGGAGACGACCTTCCATGACCGAGTACAAGCCCACGGTGCGCCTCGCCACCCGCGACGACGTCCC
CCGGGCCGTACGCACCCTCGCCGCCGCGTTCGCCGACTACCCCGCCACGCGCCACACCGTCGACCCCGAC
CGCCACATCGAACGCGTCACCGAGCTGCAAGAACTCTTCCTCACGCGCGTCGGGCTCGACATCGGCAAGG
TGTGGGTCGCGGACGACGGCGCCGCGGTGGCGGTCTGGACCACGCCGGAGAGCGTCGAAGCGGGGGCGGT
GTTCGCCGAGATCGGCCCGCGCATGGCCGAGTTGAGCGGTTCCCGGCTGGCCGCGCAGCAACAGATGGAA
GGCCTCCTGGCGCCGCACCGGCCCAAGGAGCCCGCGTGGTTCCTGGCCACCGTCGGCGTCTCGCCCGACC
ACCAGGGCAAGGGTCTGGGCAGCGCCGTCGTGCTCCCCGGAGTGGAGGCGGCCGAGCGCGCCGGGGTGCC
CGCCTTCCTGGAGACCTCCGCGCCCCGCAACCTCCCCTTCTACGAGCGGCTCGGCTTCACCGTCACCGCC
GACGTCGAGGTGCCCGAAGGACCGCGCACCTGGTGCATGACCCGCAAGCCCGGTGCCTGACGCCCGCCCC
ACGACCCGCAGCGCCCGACCGAAAGGAGCGCACGACCCGGTCCGACGCGGCCCGACGGGTCCGAGGGGGG
TCGACCTCGAAACTTGTTTATTGCAGCTTATAATGGTTACAAATAAAGCAATAGCATCACAAATTTCACA
AATAAAGCATTTTTTTCACTGCATTCTAGTTGTGGTTTGTCCAAACTCATCAATGTATCTTATCATGTCT
GGATCTGATCCGAACCCCTTCCTCGACCAATTCTCATGTTTGACAGCTTATCATCGCAGATCCGGGCAAC
GTTGTTGCCATTGCTCGACCAATTCTCATGTTTGACAGCTTATCATCGCAGATCCGTATGGTGCACTCTC
AGTACAATCTGCTCTGATGCCGCATAGTTAAGCCAGTATCTGCTCCCTGCTTGTGTGTTGGAGGTCGCTG
AGTAGTGCGCGAGCAAAATTTAAGCTACAACAAGGCAAGGCTTGACCGACAATTGCATGAAGAATCTGCT
TAGGGTTAGGCGTTTTGCGCTGCTTCGCGATGTACGGGCCAGATATACGCGTATCTGAGGGGACTAGGGT
GTGTTTAGGCGAAAAGCGGGGCTTCGGTTGTACGCGGTTAGGAGTCCCCTCAGGATATAGTAGTTTCGCT
TTTGCATAGGGAGGGGGAAATGTAGTCTTATGCAATACTCTTGTAGTCTTGCAACATGGTAACGATGAGT
TAGCAACATGCCTTACAAGGAGAGAAAAAGCACCGTGCATGCCGATTGGTGGAAGTAAGGTGGTACGATC
GTGCCTTATTAGGAAGGCAACAGACGGGTCTGACATGGATTGGACGAACCACTGAATTCCGCATTGCAGA
GATATTGTATTTAAGTGCCTAGCTCGATACAATAAACGCCATTTGACCATTCACCACATTGGTGTGCACC
TCCAAGCTGGCCGGGGATCCTCTAGGGCCTCTGAGCTATTCCAGAAGTAGTGAAGAGGCTTTTTTGGAGG
CCTAGGCTTTTGCAAAAAGCTCCGGATCGATCCTGAGAACTTCAGGGTGAGTTTGGGGACCCTTGATTGT
TCTTTCTTTTTCGCTATTGTAAAATTCATGTTATATGGAGGGGGCAAAGTTTTCAGGGTGTTGTTTAGAA
TGGGAAGATGTCCCTTGTATCACCATGGACCCTCATGATAATTTTGTTTCTTTCACTTTCTACTCTGTTG
ACAACCATTGTCTCCTCTTATTTTCTTTTCATTTTCTGTAACTTTTTCGTTAAACTTTAGCTTGCATTTG
TAACGAATTTTTAAATTCACTTTTGTTTATTTGTCAGATTGTAAGTACTTTCTCTAATCACTTTTTTTTC
AAGGCAATCAGGGTATATTATATTGTACTTCAGCACAGTTTTAGAGAACAATTGTTATAATTAAATGATA
AGGTAGAATATTTCTGCATATAAATTCTGGCTGGCGTGGAAATATTCTTATTGGTAGAAACAACTACATC
CTGGTCATCATCCTGCCTTTCTCTTTATGGTTACAATGATATACACTGTTTGAGATGAGGATAAAATACT
CTGAGTCCAAACCGGGCCCCTCTGCTAACCATGTTCATGCCTTCTTCTTTTTCCTACAGCTCCTGGGCAA
CGTGCTGGTTATTGTGCTGTCTCATCATTTTGGCAAAGAATTGTAATACGACTCACTATAGGGCGAATTG
ATATGTCTAGATTAGATAAAAGTAAAGTGATTAACAGCGCATTAGAGCTGCTTAATGAGGTCGGAATCGA
AGGTTTAACAACCCGTAAACTCGCCCAGAAGCTAGGTGTAGAGCAGCCTACATTGTATTGGCATGTAAAA
AATAAGCGGGCTTTGCTCGACGCCTTAGCCATTGAGATGTTAGATAGGCACCATACTCACTTTTGCCCTT
TAGAAGGGGAAAGCTGGCAAGATTTTTTACGTAATAACGCTAAAAGTTTTAGATGTGCTTTACTAAGTCA
TCGCGATGGAGCAAAAGTACATTTAGGTACACGGCCTACAGAAAAACAGTATGAAACTCTCGAAAATCAA
TTAGCCTTTTTATGCCAACAAGGTTTTTCACTAGAGAATGCATTATATGCACTCAGCGCTGTGGGGCATT
TTACTTTAGGTTGCGTATTGGAAGATCAAGAGCATCAAGTCGCTAAAGAAGAAAGGGAAACACCTACTAC
TGATAGTATGCCGCCATTATTACGACAAGCTATCGAATTATTTGATCACCAAGGTGCAGAGCCAGCCTTC
TTATTCGGCCTTGAATTGATCATATGCGGATTAGAAAAACAACTTAAATGTGAAAGTGGGTCCGCGTACA
GCGGATCCCGGGAATTCAGATCTTATTAAAGCAGAACTTGTTTATTGCAGCTTATAATGGTTACAAATAA
AGCAATAGCATCACAAATTTCACAAATAAAGCATTTTTTTCACTGCATTCTAGTTGTGGTTTGTCCAAAC
TCATCAATGTATCTTATCATGTCTGGTCGAATCCATGGCGCAGAACTGGTAGGTATGGAAGATCCGCGTT
GACATTGATTATTGACTAGTTATTAATAGTAATCAATTACGGGGTCATTAGTTCATAGCCCATATATGGA
GTTCCGCGTTACATAACTTACGGTAAATGGCCCGCCTGGCTGACCGCCCAACGACCCCCGCCCATTGACG
TCAATAATGACGTATGTTCCCATAGTAACGCCAATAGGGACTTTCCATTGACGTCAATGGGTGGAGTATT
TACGGTAAACTGCCCACTTGGCAGTACATCAAGTGTATCATATGCCAAGTACGCCCCCTATTGACGTCAA
TGACGGTAAATGGCCCGCCTGGCATTATGCCCAGTACATGACCTTATGGGACTTTCCTACTTGGCAGTAC
ATCTACGTATTAGTCATCGCTATTACCATGGTGATGCGGTTTTGGCAGTACATCAATGGGCGTGGATAGC
GGTTTGACTCACGGGGATTTCCAAGTCTCCACCCCATTGACGTCAATGGGAGTTTGTTTTGGCACCAAAA
TCAACGGGACTTTCCAAAATGTCGTAACAACTCCGCCCCATTGACGCAAATGGGCGGTAGGCGTGTACGG
TGGGAGGTCTATATAAGCAGAGCTCTCCCTATCAGTGATAGAGATCTCCCTATCAGTGATAGAGATCGTC
GACGAGCTCGTTTAGTGAACCGTCAGATCGCCTGGAGACGCCATCCACGCTGTTTTGACCTCCATAGAAG
ACACCGGGACCGATCCAGCCTCCGGACTCTAGCGTTTAAACTTAAGCTTACCACCATGGATTATAAAGAC
GATGATGACAAGCACCACCACCACCACCACGACAAGGATTGTGAAATGAAACGCACCACACTGGACAGCC
CTTTGGGGAAGCTGGAGCTGTCTGGTTGTGAGCAGGGTCTGCACGAAATAATTTTTCTGGGCAAGGGGAC
GTCTGCAGCTGATGCCGTGGAGGTCCCAGCCCCCGCTGCGGTTCTCGGAGGTCCGGAGCCCCTGATGCAG
GCTACAGCCTGGCTGAATGCCTATTTCCACCAGCCCGAGGCTATCGAAGAGTTCCCCGTGCCGGCTCTTC
ACCATCCCGTTTTCCAGCAAGAGTCGTTCACCAGACAGGTGTTATGGAAGCTGCTGAAGGTTGTGAAATT
CGGAGAAGTGATTTCTTACTCTCACTTAGCAGCCCTGGCAGGCAACCCCGCAGCCACGGCAGCAGTGAAG
ACGGCACTGAGTGGCAATCCTGTCCCTATCCTGATCCCGTGCCACAGAGTGGTCCAGGGGGATTTGGATG
TGGGCGGTTACGAGGGTGGACTGGCCGTGAAGGAATGGCTTCTGGCCCATGAAGGCCACCGGTTGGGGAA
GCCAGGCTTGGGATTCGAACTGGAGGTGCTGTTCCAGGGCCCCGGTACCGCCATCACAAGTTTGTACAAA
AAAGCAGGCTTGGAAGGAGTTCGAACCATGTCCCTCCGGAGGCACATTGGGAACCCTGAGTATCTGATGA
AAAGGATACCACAGAACCCAAGATACCAGCATATCAAATCAAGACTGGACACTGGTAACAGTATGACTAA
ATATACTGAGAAGCTCGAAGAGATTAAGAAAAATTATAGATACAAAAAAGATGAGCTTTTCAAGAGACTA
AAAGTTACAACTTTTGCCCAGCTGATCATCCAAGTTGCCTCCCTCTCTGATCAAACACTGGAAGTGACAG
CTGAGGAGATTCAAAGGCTGGAAGACAATGATTCTGCAGCTTCAGACCCTGATGCTGAAACCACTGCCAG
GACCAATGGGAAAGGAAATCCAGGTGAGCAGTCGCCGAGCCCTGAGCAGTTCATAAACAACGCAGGAGCA
GGGGACTCCAGCCGCTCAACTCTTCAGAGTGTCATCAGTGGTGTTGGGGAACTGGATCTAGACAAAGGGC
CAGTGAAGAAAGCAGAGCCCCATACCAAAGACAAACCTTATCCTGACTGCCCCTTCCTGCTGCTAGATGT
GCGTGATAGAGATTCTTACCAGCAGTGCCACATTGTTGGAGCTTACAGTTACCCAATTGCAACTCTGTCT
AGAACAATGAACCCTTATTCAAATGATATTCTTGAATATAAAAATGCCCATGGCAAGATCATCATTCTGT
ATGACGATGATGAAAGGCTGGCCAGTCAGGCGGCCACCACCATGTGCGAGCGTGGATTTGAAAACCTCTT
CATGCTTTCCGGAGGTCTAAAAGTCTTAGCTCAGAAATTCCCGGAAGGACTGATTACTGGTTCCCTGCCA
GCATCTTGCCAGCAGGCCCTTCCTCCTGGGTCTGCCCGGAAACGATCCAGCCCCAAAGGGCCACCCCTAC
CAGCTGAGAATAAATGGAGATTTACCCCAGAAGACTTAAAAAAGATAGAATATTATCTGGAAGAGGAGCA
AGGGCCTGCAGATCATCCTAGCCGACTGAACCAAGCTAACTCCTCCGGAAGAGAGTCCAAGGTGCCTGGT
GCCCGAAGCGCTCAGAATCTGCCAGGTGGCGGCCCCGCCAGCCACTCAAACCCCCGCTCCCTCAGCAGTG
GTCACCTGCAAGGCAAACCCTGGAAGTAGCTCGAGTGCGGCCGCAACCCAGCTTTC
Features (pLannotate 1.2.2; 31 found; start..end, strand, type, name):
     85..196     +  polyA_signal   bGH poly(A) signal: bovine growth hormone polyadenylation signal
    737..2526    -  rep_origin     oriP: Epstein-Barr virus oriP replication origin (Yates et al., 2000)
   2527..2745    -  CDS            gL (fragment): GL_EBVB9 - Experimental evidence at protein level: Swiss-Prot protein existence level 1. The heterodimer glycoprotein H-glycoprotein L is required for the fusion of viral and plasma membranes leading to virus entry into the host cell. Acts as a functional inhibitor of gH and maintains gH in an inhibited form. Upon binding to host integrins, gL dissociates from gH leading to activation of the viral fusion glycoproteins gB and gH. Fusion of EBV with B-lymphocytes requires the additional receptor- binding protein gp42, which forms a complex with gH/gL. The heterodimer gH/gL targets also host EPHA
   2828..4755    -  CDS            EBNA1 (fragment): Epstein-Barr nuclear antigen 1, also known as EBNA-1 crucial for latent viral infection, and for episomal amplification of vectors containing the oriP origin (Okita et al., 2013)
   4793..5137    -  CDS            BRRF2_EBVB9 (fragment): Protein inferred from homology: Swiss-Prot protein existence level 3. From Epstein-Barr virus (strain B95-8) (HHV-4) (Human herpesvirus 4).
   5140..5163    -  promoter       tet promoter (fragment): E. coli promoter for tetracycline efflux protein gene
   5276..5380    +  promoter       AmpR promoter: bla
   5381..6241    +  CDS            AmpR: β-lactamase; bla; confers resistance to ampicillin, carbenicillin, and related antibiotics
   6412..7000    +  rep_origin     ori: high-copy-number ColE1/pMB1/pBR322/pUC origin of replication
   7046..7169    -  CDS            TcR (fragment): tetracycline efflux protein; tet; confers resistance to tetracycline
   7207..7504    +  promoter       SV40 promoter: SV40 enhancer and early promoter
   7581..8180    +  CDS            PuroR: puromycin N-acetyltransferase; pac from Streptomyces alboniger; confers resistance to puromycin
   8271..8405    +  polyA_signal   SV40 poly(A) signal: SV40 polyadenylation signal
   8527..8579    -  misc_feature   bom (fragment): basis of mobility region from pBR322
   8710..8803    +  ncRNA          Retro dr1: Accession: RF00214 - Retrovirus direct repeat 1 (dr1)
   8839..9100    +  promoter       RSV promoter: Rous sarcoma virus enhancer/promoter
   9126..9186    +  promoter       SV40 promoter (fragment): SV40 early promoter
   9217..9789    +  intron         β-globin intron: intron from rabbit β-globin gene
   9844..9862    +  promoter       T7 promoter: promoter for bacteriophage T7 RNA polymerase
   9873..10493   +  CDS            tetR: TETR2_ECOLX - Experimental evidence at protein level: Swiss-Prot protein existence level 1. TetR is the repressor of the tetracycline resistance element; its N-terminal region forms a helix-turn-helix structure and binds DNA. Binding of tetracycline to TetR reduces the repressor affinity for the tetracycline resistance gene (tetA) promoter operator sites. From Escherichia coli.
  10535..10656   +  polyA_signal   SV40 poly(A) signal: SV40 polyadenylation signal
  10711..11090   +  enhancer       CMV enhancer: human cytomegalovirus immediate early enhancer
  11091..11294   +  promoter       CMV promoter: human cytomegalovirus (CMV) immediate early promoter
  11296..11315   +  promoter       PLtetO-1 promoter (fragment): modified phage lambda PL promoter with tet operator sites (Lutz and Bujard, 1997)
  11317..11336   +  promoter       PLtetO-1 promoter (fragment): modified phage lambda PL promoter with tet operator sites (Lutz and Bujard, 1997)
  11344..11377   +  promoter       TRE3GV promoter (fragment): 3rd-generation Tet-responsive promoter that can be activated by binding of Tet-On® 3G, optimized for retroviral and lentiviral vectors
  11493..11510   +  CDS            9xHis (fragment): 9xHis affinity tag
  11511..12053   +  CDS            MGMT (fragment): MGMT_HUMAN - Experimental evidence at protein level: Swiss-Prot protein existence level 1. Involved in the cellular defense against the biological effects of O6-methylguanine (O6-MeG) and O4-methylthymine (O4-MeT) in DNA. Repairs the methylated nucleobase in DNA by stoichiometrically transferring the methyl group to a cysteine residue in the enzyme. This is a suicide reaction: the enzyme is irreversibly inactivated. From Homo sapiens (Human).
  12096..12120   +  protein_bind   attB1: mutant version of attB; recombination site for the Gateway® BP reaction BP Clonase™
  12138..13256   +  CDS            CEP41: CEP41_HUMAN - Also known as TSGA14. Experimental evidence at protein level: Swiss-Prot protein existence level 1. Required during ciliogenesis for tubulin glutamylation in cilium. Probably acts by participating in the transport of TTLL6, a tubulin polyglutamylase, between the basal body and the cilium. From Homo sapiens (Human).
  13276..14      -  protein_bind   attB2 (across the origin): mutant version of attB; recombination site for the Gateway® BP reaction BP Clonase™
