>Addgene plasmid #136794 | pEBTet-SNAP-Cep41 | addgene full sequence | sequence record 275860 | Addgene NGS Result
TTGTACAAAGTGGTGATGGCAGCTAGCGGCGCGCCCGGCCGCTCGAGTCTAGAGGGCCCGTTTAAACCCG
CTGATCAGCCTCGACTGTGCCTTCTAGTTGCCAGCCATCTGTTGTTTGCCCCTCCCCCGTGCCTTCCTTG
ACCCTGGAAGGTGCCACTCCCACTGTCCTTTCCTAATAAAATGAGGAAATTGCATCGCATTGTCTGAGTA
GGTGTCATTCTATTCTGGGGGGTGGGGTGGGGCAGGACAGCAAGGGGGAGGATTGGGAAGACAATAGCAG
GCTAGAGGATCGATCCCCGCCCCGGACGAACTAAACCTGACTACGACATCTCTGCCCCTTCTTCGCGGGG
CAGTGCATGTAATCCCTTCAGTTGGTTGGTACAACTTGCCAACTGGGCCCTGTTCCACATGTGACACGGG
GGGGGACCAAACACAAAGGGGTTCTCTGACTGTAGTTGACATCCTTATAAATGGATGTGCACATTTGCCA
ACACTGAGTGGCTTTCATCCTGGAGCAGACTTTGCAGTCTGTGGACTGCAACACAACATTGCCTTTATGT
GTAACTCTTGGCTGAAGCTCTTACACCAATGCTGGGGGACATGTACCTCCCAGGGGCCCAGGAAGACTAC
GGGAGGCTACACCAACGTCAATCAGAGGGGCCTGTGTAGCTACCGATAAGCGGACCCTCAAGAGGGCATT
AGCAATAGTGTTTATAAGGCCCCCTTGTTAACCCTAAACGGGTAGCATATGCTTCCCGGGTAGTAGTATA
TACTATCCAGACTAACCCTAATTCAATAGCATATGTTACCCAACGGGAAGCATATGCTATCGAATTAGGG
TTAGTAAAAGGGTCCTAAGGAACAGCGATATCTCCCACCCCATGAGCTGTCACGGTTTTATTTACATGGG
GTCAGGATTCCACGAGGGTAGTGAACCATTTTAGTCACAAGGGCAGTGGCTGAAGATCAAGGAGCGGGCA
GTGAACTCTCCTGAATCTTCGCCTGCTTCTTCATTCTCCTTCGTTTAGCTAATAGAATAACTGCTGAGTT
GTGAACAGTAAGGTGTATGTGAGGTGCTCGAAAACAAGGTTTCAGGTGACGCCCCCAGAATAAAATTTGG
ACGGGGGGTTCAGTGGTGGCATTGTGCTATGACACCAATATAACCCTCACAAACCCCTTGGGCAATAAAT
ACTAGTGTAGGAATGAAACATTCTGAATATCTTTAACAATAGAAATCCATGGGGTGGGGACAAGCCGTAA
AGACTGGATGTCCATCTCACACGAATTTATGGCTATGGGCAACACATAATCCTAGTGCAATATGATACTG
GGGTTATTAAGATGTGTCCCAGGCAGGGACCAAGACAGGTGAACCATGTTGTTACACTCTATTTGTAACA
AGGGGAAAGAGAGTGGACGCCGACAGCAGCGGACTCCACTGGTTGTCTCTAACACCCCCGAAAATTAAAC
GGGGCTCCACGCCAATGGGGCCCATAAACAAAGACAAGTGGCCACTCTTTTTTTTGAAATTGTGGAGTGG
GGGCACGCGTCAGCCCCCACACGCCGCCCTGCGGTTTTGGACTGTAAAATAAGGGTGTAATAACTTGGCT
GATTGTAACCCCGCTAACCACTGCGGTCAAACCACTTGCCCACAAAACCACTAATGGCACCCCGGGGAAT
ACCTGCATAAGTAGGTGGGCGGGCCAAGATAGGGGCGCGATTGCTGCGATCTGGAGGACAAATTACACAC
ACTTGCGCCTGAGCGCCAAGCACAGGGTTGTTGGTCCTCATATTCACGAGGTCGCTGAGAGCACGGTGGG
CTAATGTTGCCATGGGTAGCATATACTACCCAAATATCTGGATAGCATATGCTATCCTAATCTATATCTG
GGTAGCATAGGCTATCCTAATCTATATCTGGGTAGTATATGCTATCCTAATCTGTATCCGGGTAGCATAT
GCTATCCTAATAGAGATTAGGGTAGTATATGCTATCCTAATTTATATCTGGGTAGCATATACTACCCAAA
TATCTGGATAGCATATGCTATCCTAATCTATATCTGGGTAGCATATGCTATCCTAATCTATATCTGGGTA
GCATAGGCTATCCTAATCTATATCTGGGTAGCATATGCTATCCTAATCTATATCTGGGTAGTATATGCTA
TCCTAATTTATATCTGGGTAGCATAGGCTATCCTAATCTATATCTGGGTAGCATATGCTATCCTAATCTA
TATCTGGGTAGTATATGCTATCCTAATCTGTATCCGGGTAGCATATGCTATCCTCATGCATATACAGTCA
GCATATGATACCCAGTAGTAGAGTGGGAGTGCTATCCTTTGCATATGCCGCCACCTCCCAAGGGGGCGTG
AATTTTCGCTGCTTGTCCTTTTCCTGCTGGTTGCTCCCATTCTTAGGTGAATTTAAGGAGGCCAGGCTAA
AGCCGTCGCATGTCTGATTGCTCACCAGGTAAATGTCGCTAATGTTTTCCAACGCGAGAAGGTGTTGAGC
GCGGAGCTGAGTGACGTGACAACATGGGTATGCCCAATTGCCCCATGTTGGGAGGACGAAAATGGTGACA
AGACAGATGGCCAGAAATACACCAACAGCACGCATGATGTCTACTGGGGATTTATTCTTTAGTGCGGGGG
AATACACGGCTTTTAATACGATTGAGGGCGTCTCCTAACAAGTTACATCACTCCTGCCCTTCCTCACCCT
CATCTCCATCACCTCCTTCATCTCCGTCATCTCCGTCATCACCCTCCGCGGCAGCCCCTTCCACCATAGG
TGGAAACCAGGGAGGCAAATCTACTCCATCGTCAAAGCTGCACACAGTCACCCTGATATTGCAGGTAGGA
GCGGGCTTTGTCATAACAAGGTCCTTAATCGCATCCTTCAAAACCTCAGCAAATATATGAGTTTGTAAAA
AGACCATGAAATAACAGACAATGGACTCCCTTAGCGGGCCAGGTTGTGGGCCGGGTCCAGGGGCCATTCC
AAAGGGGAGACGACTCAATGGTGTAAGACGACATTGTGGAATAGCAAGGGCAGTTCCTCGCCTTAGGTTG
TAAAGGGAGGTCTTACTACCTCCATATACGAACACACCGGCGACCCAAGTTCCTTCGTCGGTAGTCCTTT
CTACGTGACTCCTAGCCAGGAGAGCTCTTAAACCTTCTGCAATGTTCTCAAATTTCGGGTTGGAACCTCC
TTGACCACGATGCTTTCCAAACCACCCTCCTTTTTTGCGCCTGCCTCCATCACCCTGACCCCGGGGTCCA
GTGCTTGGGCCTTCTCCTGGGTCATCTGCGGGGCCCTGCTCTATCGCTCCCGGGGGCACGTCAGGCTCAC
CATCTGGGCCACCTTCTTGGTGGTATTCAAAATAATCGGCTTCCCCTACAGGGTGGAAAAATGGCCTTCT
ACCTGGAGGGGGCCTGCGCGGTGGAGACCCGGATGATGATGACTGACTACTGGGACTCCTGGGCCTCTTT
TCTCCACGTCCACGACCTCTCCCCCTGGCTCTTTCACGACTTCCCCCCCTGGCTCTTTCACGTCCTCTAC
CCCGGCGGCCTCCACTACCTCCTCGACCCCGGCCTCCACTACCTCCTCGACCCCGGCCTCCACTGCCTCC
TCGACCCCGGCCTCCACCTCCTGCTCCTGCCCCTCCTGCTCCTGCCCCTCCTCCTGCTCCTGCCCCTCCT
GCCCCTCCTGCTCCTGCCCCTCCTSCCCCTCCTSCTCCTGCCCCTCCTGCCCCTCCTGCTCCTGCCCCTC
CTGCCCCTCCTCCTGCTCCTGCCCCTCCTGCCCCTCCTCCTGCTCCTGCCCCTCCTGCCCCTCCTGCTCC
TGCCCCTCCTGCCCCTCCTGCTCCTGCCCCTCCTGCCCCTCCTGCTCCTGCCCCTCCTGCTCCTGCCCCT
CCTGCTCCTGCCCCTCCTGCTCCTGCCCCTCCTGCCCCTCCTGCCCCTCCTCCTGCTCCTGCCCCTCCTG
CTCCTGCCCCTCCTGCCCCTCCTGCCCCTCCTGCTCCTGCCCCTCCYCCTSCTCCTSCYCCTCCTGCYCC
TCCTGCCCCTCCTCCTGCTCCTSCCCCTCCTGCCCCTCCTCCTSCTCCTGCCCCTCCTCCTSCTCCTSCC
CCTCCTSCCCCTCCTCCYCCTCCTCCTCCTCCTSCYCCTCCTSCCCCTCCTCCTGCTCCTGCCCCTCCTC
CTGCTCCTGCCCCTCCTGCCCCTCCTGCCCCTCCTCCTGCTCCTGCCCCTCCTCCTGCTCCTGCCCCTCC
TGCCCCTCCTGCCCCTCCTGCCCCTCCTCCTGCTCCTGCCCCTCCTCCTGCTCCTGCCCCTCCTGCTCCT
GCCCCTCCCGCTCCTGCTCCTGCTCCTGTTCCACCGTGGGTCCCTTTGCAGCCAATGCAACTTGGACGTT
TTTGGGGTCTCCGGACACCATCTCTATGTCTTGGCCCTGATCCTGAGCCGCCCGGGGCTCCTGGTCTTCC
GCCTCCTCGTCCTCGTCCTCTTCCCCGTCCTCGTCCATGGTTATCACCCCCTCTTCTTTGAGGTCCACTG
CCGCCGGAGCCTTCTGGTCCAGATGTGTCTCCCTTCTCTCCTAGGCCATTTCCAGGTCCTGTACCTGGCC
CCTCGTCAGACATGATTCACACTAAAAGAGATCAATAGACATCTTTATTAGACGACGCTCAGTGAATACA
GGGAGTGCAGACTCCTGCCCCCTCCAACAGCCCCCCCACCCTCATCCCCTTCATGGTCGCTGTCAGACAG
ATCCAGGTCTGAAAATTCCCCATCCTCCGAACCATCCTCGTCCTCATCACCAATTACTCGCAGCCCGGAA
AACTCCCGCTGAACATCCTCAAGATTTGCGTCCTGAGCCTCAAGCCAGGCCTCAAATTCCTCGTCCCCCT
TTTTGCTGGACGGTAGGGATGGGGATTCTCGGGACCCCTCCTCTTCCTCTTCAAGGTCACCAGACAGAGA
TGCTACTGGGGCAACGGAAGAAAAGCTGGGTGCGGCCTGTGAGGATCAGCTTATCGATGATAAGCTGTCA
AACATGAGAATTCTTGAAGACGAAAGGGCCTCGTGATACGCCTATTTTTATAGGTTAATGTCATGATAAT
AATGGTTTCTTAGACGTCAGGTGGCACTTTTCGGGGAAATGTGCGCGGAACCCCTATTTGTTTATTTTTC
TAAATACATTCAAATATGTATCCGCTCATGAGACAATAACCCTGATAAATGCTTCAATAATATTGAAAAA
GGAAGAGTATGAGTATTCAACATTTCCGTGTCGCCCTTATTCCCTTTTTTGCGGCATTTTGCCTTCCTGT
TTTTGCTCACCCAGAAACGCTGGTGAAAGTAAAAGATGCTGAAGATCAGTTGGGTGCACGAGTGGGTTAC
ATCGAACTGGATCTCAACAGCGGTAAGATCCTTGAGAGTTTTCGCCCCGAAGAACGTTTTCCAATGATGA
GCACTTTTAAAGTTCTGCTATGTGGCGCGGTATTATCCCGTGTTGACGCCGGGCAAGAGCAACTCGGTCG
CCGCATACACTATTCTCAGAATGACTTGGTTGAGTACTCACCAGTCACAGAAAAGCATCTTACGGATGGC
ATGACAGTAAGAGAATTATGCAGTGCTGCCATAACCATGAGTGATAACACTGCGGCCAACTTACTTCTGA
CAACGATCGGAGGACCGAAGGAGCTAACCGCTTTTTTGCACAACATGGGGGATCATGTAACTCGCCTTGA
TCGTTGGGAACCGGAGCTGAATGAAGCCATACCAAACGACGAGCGTGACACCACGATGCCTGCAGCAATG
GCAACAACGTTGCGCAAACTATTAACTGGCGAACTACTTACTCTAGCTTCCCGGCAACAATTAATAGACT
GGATGGAGGCGGATAAAGTTGCAGGACCACTTCTGCGCTCGGCCCTTCCGGCTGGCTGGTTTATTGCTGA
TAAATCTGGAGCCGGTGAGCGTGGGTCTCGCGGTATCATTGCAGCACTGGGGCCAGATGGTAAGCCCTCC
CGTATCGTAGTTATCTACACGACGGGGAGTCAGGCAACTATGGATGAACGAAATAGACAGATCGCTGAGA
TAGGTGCCTCACTGATTAAGCATTGGTAACTGTCAGACCAAGTTTACTCATATATACTTTAGATTGATTT
AAAACTTCATTTTTAATTTAAAAGGATCTAGGTGAAGATCCTTTTTGATAATCTCATGACCAAAATCCCT
TAACGTGAGTTTTCGTTCCACTGAGCGTCAGACCCCGTAGAAAAGATCAAAGGATCTTCTTGAGATCCTT
TTTTTCTGCGCGTAATCTGCTGCTTGCAAACAAAAAAACCACCGCTACCAGCGGTGGTTTGTTTGCCGGA
TCAAGAGCTACCAACTCTTTTTCCGAAGGTAACTGGCTTCAGCAGAGCGCAGATACCAAATACTGTCCTT
CTAGTGTAGCCGTAGTTAGGCCACCACTTCAAGAACTCTGTAGCACCGCCTACATACCTCGCTCTGCTAA
TCCTGTTACCAGTGGCTGCTGCCAGTGGCGATAAGTCGTGTCTTACCGGGTTGGACTCAAGACGATAGTT
ACCGGATAAGGCGCAGCGGTCGGGCTGAACGGGGGGTTCGTGCACACAGCCCAGCTTGGAGCGAACGACC
TACACCGAACTGAGATACCTACAGCGTGAGCTATGAGAAAGCGCCACGCTTCCCGAAGGGAGAAAGGCGG
ACAGGTATCCGGTAAGCGGCAGGGTCGGAACAGGAGAGCGCACGAGGGAGCTTCCAGGGGGAAACGCCTG
GTATCTTTATAGTCCTGTCGGGTTTCGCCACCTCTGACTTGAGCGTCGATTTTTGTGATGCTCGTCAGGG
GGGCGGAGCCTATGGAAAAACGCCAGCAACGCGGCCTTTTTACGGTTCCTGGCCTTTTGCTGGCCTTGAA
GCTGTCCCTGATGGTCGTCATCTACCTGCCTGGACAGCATGGCCTGCAACGCGGGCATCCCGATGCCGCC
GGAAGCGAGAAGAATCATAATGGGGAAGGCCATCCAGCCTCGCGTCGAACTAGATGATCCGGCTGTGGAA
TGTGTGTCAGTTAGGGTGTGGAAAGTCCCCAGGCTCCCCAGCAGGCAGAAGTATGCAAAGCATGCATCTC
AATTAGTCAGCAACCAGGTGTGGAAAGTCCCCAGGCTCCCCAGCAGGCAGAAGTATGCAAAGCATGCATC
TCAATTAGTCAGCAACCATAGTCCCGCCCCTAACTCCGCCCATCCCGCCCCTAACTCCGCCCAGTTCCGC
CCATTCTCCGCCCCATGGCTGACTAATTTTTTTTATTTATGCAGAGGCCGAGGCCGCCTCGGCCTCTGAG
CTATTCCAGAAGTAGTGAGGAGGCTTTTTTGGAGGGTGACCGCCACGACCGGTGCCGCCACCATCCCCTG
ACCCACGCCCCTGACCCCTCACAAGGAGACGACCTTCCATGACCGAGTACAAGCCCACGGTGCGCCTCGC
CACCCGCGACGACGTCCCCCGGGCCGTACGCACCCTCGCCGCCGCGTTCGCCGACTACCCCGCCACGCGC
CACACCGTCGACCCCGACCGCCACATCGAACGCGTCACCGAGCTGCAAGAACTCTTCCTCACGCGCGTCG
GGCTCGACATCGGCAAGGTGTGGGTCGCGGACGACGGCGCCGCGGTGGCGGTCTGGACCACGCCGGAGAG
CGTCGAAGCGGGGGCGGTGTTCGCCGAGATCGGCCCGCGCATGGCCGAGTTGAGCGGTTCCCGGCTGGCC
GCGCAGCAACAGATGGAAGGCCTCCTGGCGCCGCACCGGCCCAAGGAGCCCGCGTGGTTCCTGGCCACCG
TCGGCGTCTCGCCCGACCACCAGGGCAAGGGTCTGGGCAGCGCCGTCGTGCTCCCCGGAGTGGAGGCGGC
CGAGCGCGCCGGGGTGCCCGCCTTCCTGGAGACCTCCGCGCCCCGCAACCTCCCCTTCTACGAGCGGCTC
GGCTTCACCGTCACCGCCGACGTCGAGGTGCCCGAAGGACCGCGCACCTGGTGCATGACCCGCAAGCCCG
GTGCCTGACGCCCGCCCCACGACCCGCAGCGCCCGACCGAAAGGAGCGCACGACCCGGTCCGACGCGGCC
CGACGGGTCCGAGGGGGGTCGACCTCGAAACTTGTTTATTGCAGCTTATAATGGTTACAAATAAAGCAAT
AGCATCACAAATTTCACAAATAAAGCATTTTTTTCACTGCATTCTAGTTGTGGTTTGTCCAAACTCATCA
ATGTATCTTATCATGTCTGGATCTGATCCGAACCCCTTCCTCGACCAATTCTCATGTTTGACAGCTTATC
ATCGCAGATCCGGGCAACGTTGTTGCCATTGCTCGACCAATTCTCATGTTTGACAGCTTATCATCGCAGA
TCCGTATGGTGCACTCTCAGTACAATCTGCTCTGATGCCGCATAGTTAAGCCAGTATCTGCTCCCTGCTT
GTGTGTTGGAGGTCGCTGAGTAGTGCGCGAGCAAAATTTAAGCTACAACAAGGCAAGGCTTGACCGACAA
TTGCATGAAGAATCTGCTTAGGGTTAGGCGTTTTGCGCTGCTTCGCGATGTACGGGCCAGATATACGCGT
ATCTGAGGGGACTAGGGTGTGTTTAGGCGAAAAGCGGGGCTTCGGTTGTACGCGGTTAGGAGTCCCCTCA
GGATATAGTAGTTTCGCTTTTGCATAGGGAGGGGGAAATGTAGTCTTATGCAATACTCTTGTAGTCTTGC
AACATGGTAACGATGAGTTAGCAACATGCCTTACAAGGAGAGAAAAAGCACCGTGCATGCCGATTGGTGG
AAGTAAGGTGGTACGATCGTGCCTTATTAGGAAGGCAACAGACGGGTCTGACATGGATTGGACGAACCAC
TGAATTCCGCATTGCAGAGATATTGTATTTAAGTGCCTAGCTCGATACAATAAACGCCATTTGACCATTC
ACCACATTGGTGTGCACCTCCAAGCTGGCCGGGGATCCTCTAGGGCCTCTGAGCTATTCCAGAAGTAGTG
AAGAGGCTTTTTTGGAGGCCTAGGCTTTTGCAAAAAGCTCCGGATCGATCCTGAGAACTTCAGGGTGAGT
TTGGGGACCCTTGATTGTTCTTTCTTTTTCGCTATTGTAAAATTCATGTTATATGGAGGGGGCAAAGTTT
TCAGGGTGTTGTTTAGAATGGGAAGATGTCCCTTGTATCACCATGGACCCTCATGATAATTTTGTTTCTT
TCACTTTCTACTCTGTTGACAACCATTGTCTCCTCTTATTTTCTTTTCATTTTCTGTAACTTTTTCGTTA
AACTTTAGCTTGCATTTGTAACGAATTTTTAAATTCACTTTTGTTTATTTGTCAGATTGTAAGTACTTTC
TCTAATCACTTTTTTTTCAAGGCAATCAGGGTATATTATATTGTACTTCAGCACAGTTTTAGAGAACAAT
TGTTATAATTAAATGATAAGGTAGAATATTTCTGCATATAAATTCTGGCTGGCGTGGAAATATTCTTATT
GGTAGAAACAACTACATCCTGGTCATCATCCTGCCTTTCTCTTTATGGTTACAATGATATACACTGTTTG
AGATGAGGATAAAATACTCTGAGTCCAAACCGGGCCCCTCTGCTAACCATGTTCATGCCTTCTTCTTTTT
CCTACAGCTCCTGGGCAACGTGCTGGTTATTGTGCTGTCTCATCATTTTGGCAAAGAATTGTAATACGAC
TCACTATAGGGCGAATTGATATGTCTAGATTAGATAAAAGTAAAGTGATTAACAGCGCATTAGAGCTGCT
TAATGAGGTCGGAATCGAAGGTTTAACAACCCGTAAACTCGCCCAGAAGCTAGGTGTAGAGCAGCCTACA
TTGTATTGGCATGTAAAAAATAAGCGGGCTTTGCTCGACGCCTTAGCCATTGAGATGTTAGATAGGCACC
ATACTCACTTTTGCCCTTTAGAAGGGGAAAGCTGGCAAGATTTTTTACGTAATAACGCTAAAAGTTTTAG
ATGTGCTTTACTAAGTCATCGCGATGGAGCAAAAGTACATTTAGGTACACGGCCTACAGAAAAACAGTAT
GAAACTCTCGAAAATCAATTAGCCTTTTTATGCCAACAAGGTTTTTCACTAGAGAATGCATTATATGCAC
TCAGCGCTGTGGGGCATTTTACTTTAGGTTGCGTATTGGAAGATCAAGAGCATCAAGTCGCTAAAGAAGA
AAGGGAAACACCTACTACTGATAGTATGCCGCCATTATTACGACAAGCTATCGAATTATTTGATCACCAA
GGTGCAGAGCCAGCCTTCTTATTCGGCCTTGAATTGATCATATGCGGATTAGAAAAACAACTTAAATGTG
AAAGTGGGTCCGCGTACAGCGGATCCCGGGAATTCAGATCTTATTAAAGCAGAACTTGTTTATTGCAGCT
TATAATGGTTACAAATAAAGCAATAGCATCACAAATTTCACAAATAAAGCATTTTTTTCACTGCATTCTA
GTTGTGGTTTGTCCAAACTCATCAATGTATCTTATCATGTCTGGTCGAATCCATGGCGCAGAACTGGTAG
GTATGGAAGATCCGCGTTGACATTGATTATTGACTAGTTATTAATAGTAATCAATTACGGGGTCATTAGT
TCATAGCCCATATATGGAGTTCCGCGTTACATAACTTACGGTAAATGGCCCGCCTGGCTGACCGCCCAAC
GACCCCCGCCCATTGACGTCAATAATGACGTATGTTCCCATAGTAACGCCAATAGGGACTTTCCATTGAC
GTCAATGGGTGGAGTATTTACGGTAAACTGCCCACTTGGCAGTACATCAAGTGTATCATATGCCAAGTAC
GCCCCCTATTGACGTCAATGACGGTAAATGGCCCGCCTGGCATTATGCCCAGTACATGACCTTATGGGAC
TTTCCTACTTGGCAGTACATCTACGTATTAGTCATCGCTATTACCATGGTGATGCGGTTTTGGCAGTACA
TCAATGGGCGTGGATAGCGGTTTGACTCACGGGGATTTCCAAGTCTCCACCCCATTGACGTCAATGGGAG
TTTGTTTTGGCACCAAAATCAACGGGACTTTCCAAAATGTCGTAACAACTCCGCCCCATTGACGCAAATG
GGCGGTAGGCGTGTACGGTGGGAGGTCTATATAAGCAGAGCTCTCCCTATCAGTGATAGAGATCTCCCTA
TCAGTGATAGAGATCGTCGACGAGCTCGTTTAGTGAACCGTCAGATCGCCTGGAGACGCCATCCACGCTG
TTTTGACCTCCATAGAAGACACCGGGACCGATCCAGCCTCCGGACTCTAGCGTTTAAACTTAAGCTTACC
ACCATGGATTATAAAGACGATGATGACAAGCACCACCACCACCACCACGACAAGGATTGTGAAATGAAAC
GCACCACACTGGACAGCCCTTTGGGGAAGCTGGAGCTGTCTGGTTGTGAGCAGGGTCTGCACGAAATAAT
TTTTCTGGGCAAGGGGACGTCTGCAGCTGATGCCGTGGAGGTCCCAGCCCCCGCTGCGGTTCTCGGAGGT
CCGGAGCCCCTGATGCAGGCTACAGCCTGGCTGAATGCCTATTTCCACCAGCCCGAGGCTATCGAAGAGT
TCCCCGTGCCGGCTCTTCACCATCCCGTTTTCCAGCAAGAGTCGTTCACCAGACAGGTGTTATGGAAGCT
GCTGAAGGTTGTGAAATTCGGAGAAGTGATTTCTTACTCTCACTTAGCAGCCCTGGCAGGCAACCCCGCA
GCCACGGCAGCAGTGAAGACGGCACTGAGTGGCAATCCTGTCCCTATCCTGATCCCGTGCCACAGAGTGG
TCCAGGGGGATTTGGATGTGGGCGGTTACGAGGGTGGACTGGCCGTGAAGGAATGGCTTCTGGCCCATGA
AGGCCACCGGTTGGGGAAGCCAGGCTTGGGATTCGAACTGGAGGTGCTGTTCCAGGGCCCCGGTACCGCC
ATCACAAGTTTGTACAAAAAAGCAGGCTTGGAAGGAGTTCGAACCATGTCCCTCCGGAGGCACATTGGGA
ACCCTGAGTATCTGATGAAAAGGATACCACAGAACCCAAGATACCAGCATATCAAATCAAGACTGGACAC
TGGTAACAGTATGACTAAATATACTGAGAAGCTCGAAGAGATTAAGAAAAATTATAGATACAAAAAAGAT
GAGCTTTTCAAGAGACTAAAAGTTACAACTTTTGCCCAGCTGATCATCCAAGTTGCCTCCCTCTCTGATC
AAACACTGGAAGTGACAGCTGAGGAGATTCAAAGGCTGGAAGACAATGATTCTGCAGCTTCAGACCCTGA
TGCTGAAACCACTGCCAGGACCAATGGGAAAGGAAATCCAGGTGAGCAGTCGCCGAGCCCTGAGCAGTTC
ATAAACAACGCAGGAGCAGGGGACTCCAGCCGCTCAACTCTTCAGAGTGTCATCAGTGGTGTTGGGGAAC
TGGATCTAGACAAAGGGCCAGTGAAGAAAGCAGAGCCCCATACCAAAGACAAACCTTATCCTGACTGCCC
CTTCCTGCTGCTAGATGTGCGTGATAGAGATTCTTACCAGCAGTGCCACATTGTTGGAGCTTACAGTTAC
CCAATTGCAACTCTGTCTAGAACAATGAACCCTTATTCAAATGATATTCTTGAATATAAAAATGCCCATG
GCAAGATCATCATTCTGTATGACGATGATGAAAGGCTGGCCAGTCAGGCGGCCACCACCATGTGCGAGCG
TGGATTTGAAAACCTCTTCATGCTTTCCGGAGGTCTAAAAGTCTTAGCTCAGAAATTCCCGGAAGGACTG
ATTACTGGTTCCCTGCCAGCATCTTGCCAGCAGGCCCTTCCTCCTGGGTCTGCCCGGAAACGATCCAGCC
CCAAAGGGCCACCCCTACCAGCTGAGAATAAATGGAGATTTACCCCAGAAGACTTAAAAAAGATAGAATA
TTATCTGGAAGAGGAGCAAGGGCCTGCAGATCATCCTAGCCGACTGAACCAAGCTAACTCCTCCGGAAGA
GAGTCCAAGGTGCCTGGTGCCCGAAGCGCTCAGAATCTGCCAGGTGGCGGCCCCGCCAGCCACTCAAACC
CCCGCTCCCTCAGCAGTGGTCACCTGCAAGGCAAACCCTGGAAGTAGCTCGAGTGCGGCCGCAACCCAGC
TTTC
Features (pLannotate 1.2.2; 31 found; start..end, strand, type, name):
     85..196     +  polyA_signal   bGH poly(A) signal: bovine growth hormone polyadenylation signal
    737..2294    -  rep_origin     oriP (fragment): Epstein-Barr virus oriP replication origin (Yates et al., 2000)
   2407..2625    -  CDS            gL (fragment): GL_EBVB9 - Experimental evidence at protein level: Swiss-Prot protein existence level 1. The heterodimer glycoprotein H-glycoprotein L is required for the fusion of viral and plasma membranes leading to virus entry into the host cell. Acts as a functional inhibitor of gH and maintains gH in an inhibited form. Upon binding to host integrins, gL dissociates from gH leading to activation of the viral fusion glycoproteins gB and gH. Fusion of EBV with B-lymphocytes requires the additional receptor- binding protein gp42, which forms a complex with gH/gL. The heterodimer gH/gL targets also host EPHA
   2708..4633    -  CDS            EBNA1: Epstein-Barr nuclear antigen 1, also known as EBNA-1 crucial for latent viral infection, and for episomal amplification of vectors containing the oriP origin (Okita et al., 2013)
   4671..5015    -  CDS            BRRF2_EBVB9 (fragment): Protein inferred from homology: Swiss-Prot protein existence level 3. From Epstein-Barr virus (strain B95-8) (HHV-4) (Human herpesvirus 4).
   5018..5041    -  promoter       tet promoter (fragment): E. coli promoter for tetracycline efflux protein gene
   5154..5258    +  promoter       AmpR promoter: bla
   5259..6119    +  CDS            AmpR: β-lactamase; bla; confers resistance to ampicillin, carbenicillin, and related antibiotics
   6290..6878    +  rep_origin     ori: high-copy-number ColE1/pMB1/pBR322/pUC origin of replication
   6924..7047    -  CDS            TcR (fragment): tetracycline efflux protein; tet; confers resistance to tetracycline
   7085..7382    +  promoter       SV40 promoter: SV40 enhancer and early promoter
   7459..8058    +  CDS            PuroR: puromycin N-acetyltransferase; pac from Streptomyces alboniger; confers resistance to puromycin
   8149..8283    +  polyA_signal   SV40 poly(A) signal: SV40 polyadenylation signal
   8405..8457    -  misc_feature   bom (fragment): basis of mobility region from pBR322
   8588..8681    +  ncRNA          Retro dr1: Accession: RF00214 - Retrovirus direct repeat 1 (dr1)
   8717..8978    +  promoter       RSV promoter: Rous sarcoma virus enhancer/promoter
   9004..9064    +  promoter       SV40 promoter (fragment): SV40 early promoter
   9095..9667    +  intron         β-globin intron: intron from rabbit β-globin gene
   9722..9740    +  promoter       T7 promoter: promoter for bacteriophage T7 RNA polymerase
   9751..10371   +  CDS            tetR: TETR2_ECOLX - Experimental evidence at protein level: Swiss-Prot protein existence level 1. TetR is the repressor of the tetracycline resistance element; its N-terminal region forms a helix-turn-helix structure and binds DNA. Binding of tetracycline to TetR reduces the repressor affinity for the tetracycline resistance gene (tetA) promoter operator sites. From Escherichia coli.
  10413..10534   +  polyA_signal   SV40 poly(A) signal: SV40 polyadenylation signal
  10589..10968   +  enhancer       CMV enhancer: human cytomegalovirus immediate early enhancer
  10969..11172   +  promoter       CMV promoter: human cytomegalovirus (CMV) immediate early promoter
  11174..11193   +  promoter       PLtetO-1 promoter (fragment): modified phage lambda PL promoter with tet operator sites (Lutz and Bujard, 1997)
  11195..11214   +  promoter       PLtetO-1 promoter (fragment): modified phage lambda PL promoter with tet operator sites (Lutz and Bujard, 1997)
  11222..11255   +  promoter       TRE3GV promoter (fragment): 3rd-generation Tet-responsive promoter that can be activated by binding of Tet-On® 3G, optimized for retroviral and lentiviral vectors
  11371..11388   +  CDS            9xHis (fragment): 9xHis affinity tag
  11389..11931   +  CDS            MGMT (fragment): MGMT_HUMAN - Experimental evidence at protein level: Swiss-Prot protein existence level 1. Involved in the cellular defense against the biological effects of O6-methylguanine (O6-MeG) and O4-methylthymine (O4-MeT) in DNA. Repairs the methylated nucleobase in DNA by stoichiometrically transferring the methyl group to a cysteine residue in the enzyme. This is a suicide reaction: the enzyme is irreversibly inactivated. From Homo sapiens (Human).
  11974..11998   +  protein_bind   attB1: mutant version of attB; recombination site for the Gateway® BP reaction BP Clonase™
  12016..13134   +  CDS            CEP41: CEP41_HUMAN - Also known as TSGA14. Experimental evidence at protein level: Swiss-Prot protein existence level 1. Required during ciliogenesis for tubulin glutamylation in cilium. Probably acts by participating in the transport of TTLL6, a tubulin polyglutamylase, between the basal body and the cilium. From Homo sapiens (Human).
  13154..14      -  protein_bind   attB2 (across the origin): mutant version of attB; recombination site for the Gateway® BP reaction BP Clonase™
