[The description below was written by a language model from this plasmid's Addgene catalogue record and pLannotate feature annotations shown in this document.]
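Description:
pEBTet-SNAP-Cep41 is an episomal, tetracycline-regulated mammalian expression plasmid built on the pEBTet backbone. It is propagated in E. coli through a high-copy ColE1/pUC-type origin with ampicillin resistance. In human cells it is maintained as an extrachromosomal replicon by the Epstein-Barr virus oriP origin together with an EBNA1 coding sequence. An SV40 promoter-driven puromycin N-acetyltransferase cassette with an SV40 polyadenylation signal allows selection of cells carrying the plasmid. Short fragments of flanking EBV genes and of pBR322 sequences (tet promoter, TcR, bom) appear to be backbone remnants.

The payload is human CEP41, a centrosomal and ciliary protein, fused at its N-terminus to SNAP-tag. The annotation software reports SNAP-tag as an MGMT fragment because the tag is an engineered derivative of that alkyltransferase. A His tag lies immediately upstream of the SNAP sequence, and the catalogue also lists a FLAG tag, which the feature tables do not annotate. CEP41 is flanked by attB1 and attB2 sites, consistent with Gateway cloning into a SNAP-bearing destination vector. Expression is driven by a CMV enhancer/promoter followed by two tet operator sites (CMV-TetO2) and terminated by the bGH polyadenylation signal. A separate cassette containing RSV promoter sequences and a β-globin intron expresses the Tet repressor, so the fusion is held off until tetracycline or doxycycline releases TetR from the operators.

The construct supports inducible expression of a Cep41 fusion that can be covalently labelled with benzylguanine-based SNAP substrates, and the associated publication used chemical crosslinking to study centrosomal protein complexes. The sequencing-derived record is about 120 nt shorter than the depositor sequence, with the difference falling in the repetitive oriP region. The two records are otherwise annotated identically.
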