Addgene plasmid #136794: pEBTet-SNAP-Cep41
Purpose: Mammalian expression of the centrosomal protein Cep41 N-terminally fused to SNAP-tag
Depositing lab: Kai Johnsson. Depositing organization: Swiss Federal Institute of Technology (EPFL). Publication: Selective chemical crosslinking reveals a Cep57-Cep63-Cep152 centrosomal complex. Lukinavicius G, Lavogina D, Orpinell M, Umezawa K, Reymond L, Garin N, Gonczy P, Johnsson K. Curr Biol. 2013 Feb 4;23(3):265-70. doi: 10.1016/j.cub.2012.12.030. Epub 2013 Jan 17. PubMed 23333316.
Backbone
  Vector backbone: pEBTet
  Backbone size w/o insert (bp): 11276
  Vector type: Mammalian Expression
  Selectable markers: Puromycin
Growth in bacteria
  Bacterial resistance: Ampicillin, 100 μg/mL
  Growth temperature: 37°C
  Growth strain: DH5alpha
  Copy number: High Copy
Gene/Insert
  Gene/Insert name: SNAP-Cep41
  Species: H. sapiens (human), Synthetic
  Insert size (bp): 2010
  Entrez Gene: CEP41 (a.k.a. JBTS15, TSGA14)
  Promoter: CMV-TetO2
  Tag / fusion protein: FLAG-tag / His-tag (N terminal on insert)
  Cloning method: Gateway Cloning
  Sequencing primers: 5′ CMV_Fwd; 3′ BGH_Rev
Terms and licenses: Academic/Nonprofit Terms; Industry Terms: Not Available to Industry
How to cite: pEBTet-SNAP-Cep41 was a gift from Kai Johnsson (Addgene plasmid # 136794 ; http://n2t.net/addgene:136794 ; RRID:Addgene_136794)
