>Addgene plasmid #136794 | pEBTet-SNAP-Cep41 | depositor partial sequence | sequence record 264023 | Insert
ATGGGCGGTAGGCGTGTACGGTGGGAGGTCTATATAAGCAGAGCTCTCCCTATCAGTGATAGAGATCTCC
CTATCAGTGATAGAGATCGTCGACGAGCTCGTTTAGTGAACCGTCAGATCGCCTGGAGACGCCATCCACG
CTGTTTTGACCTCCATAGAAGACACCGGGACCGATCCAGCCTCCGGACTCTAGCGTTTAAACTTAAGCTT
ACCACCATGGATTATAAAGACGATGATGACAAGCACCACCACCACCACCACGACAAGGATTGTGAAATGA
AACGCACCACACTGGACAGCCCTTTGGGGAAGCTGGAGCTGTCTGGTTGTGAGCAGGGTCTGCACGAAAT
AATTTTTCTGGGCAAGGGGACGTCTGCAGCTGATGCCGTGGAGGTCCCAGCCCCCGCTGCGGTTCTCGGA
GGTCCGGAGCCCCTGATGCAGGCTACAGCCTGGCTGAATGCCTATTTCCACCAGCCCGAGGCTATCGAAG
AGTTCCCCGTGCCGGCTCTTCACCATCCCGTTTTCCAGCAAGAGTCGTTCACCAGACAGGTGTTATGGAA
GCTGCTGAAGGTTGTGAAATTCGGAGAAGTGATTTCTTACTCTCACTTAGCAGCCCTGGCAGGCAACCCC
GCAGCCACGGCAGCAGTGAAGACGGCACTGAGTGGCAATCCTGTCCCTATCCTGATCCCGTGCCACAGAG
TGGTCCAGGGGGATTTGGATGTGGGCGGTTACGAGGGTGGACTGGCCGTGAAGGAATGGCTTCTGGCCCA
TGAAGGCCACCGGTTGGGGAAGCCAGGCTTGGGATTCGAACTGGAGGTGCTGTTCCAGGGCCCCGGTACC
GCCATCACAAGTTTGTACAAAAAAGCAGGCTTGGAAGGAGTTCGAACCATGTCCCTCCGGAGGCACATTG
GGAACCCTGAGTATCTGATGAAAAGGATACCACAGAACCCAAGATACCAGCATATCAAATCAAGACTGGA
CACTGGTAACAGTATGACTAAATATACTGAGAAGCTCGAAGAGATTAAGAAAAATTATAGATACAAAAAA
GATGAGCTTTTCAAGAGACTAAAAGTTACAACTTTTGCCCAGCTGATCATCCAAGTTGCCTCCCTCTCTG
ATCAAACACTGGAAGTGACAGCTGAGGAGATTCAAAGGCTGGAAGACAATGATTCTGCAGCTTCAGACCC
TGATGCTGAAACCACTGCCAGGACCAATGGGAAAGGAAATCCAGGTGAGCAGTCGCCGAGCCCTGAGCAG
TTCATAAACAACGCAGGAGCAGGGGACTCCAGCCGCTCAACTCTTCAGAGTGTCATCAGTGGTGTTGGGG
AACTGGATCTAGACAAAGGGCCAGTGAAGAAAGCAGAGCCCCATACCAAAGACAAACCTTATCCTGACTG
CCCCTTCCTGCTGCTAGATGTGCGTGATAGAGATTCTTACCAGCAGTGCCACATTGTTGGAGCTTACAGT
TACCCAATTGCAACTCTGTCTAGAACAATGAACCCTTATTCAAATGATATTCTTGAATATAAAAATGCCC
ATGGCAAGATCATCATTCTGTATGACGATGATGAAAGGCTGGCCAGTCAGGCGGCCACCACCATGTGCGA
GCGTGGATTTGAAAACCTCTTCATGCTTTCCGGAGGTCTAAAAGTCTTAGCTCAGAAATTCCCGGAAGGA
CTGATTACTGGTTCCCTGCCAGCATCTTGCCAGCAGGCCCTTCCTCCTGGGTCTGCCCGGAAACGATCCA
GCCCCAAAGGGCCACCCCTACCAGCTGAGAATAAATGGAGATTTACCCCAGAAGACTTAAAAAAGATAGA
ATATTATCTGGAAGAGGAGCAAGGGCCTGCAGATCATCCTAGCCGACTGAACCAAGCTAACTCCTCCGGA
AGAGAGTCCAAGGTGCCTGGTGCCCGAAGCGCTCAGAATCTGCCAGGTGGCGGCCCCGCCAGCCACTCAA
ACCCCCGCTCCCTCAGCAGTGGTCACCTGCAAGGCAAACCCTGGAAGTAG
